Addgene plasmid #42998: I-AGAT
Depositing lab: Chad Cowan & Kiran Musunuru. Depositing organization: Harvard University. Publication: A TALEN Genome-Editing System for Generating Human Stem Cell-Based Disease Models. Ding Q, Lee YK, Schaefer EA, Peters DT, Veres A, Kim K, Kuperwasser N, Motola DL, Meissner TB, Hendriks WT, Trevisan M, Gupta RM, Moisan A, Banks E, Friesen M, Schinzel RT, Xia F, Tang A, Xia Y, Figueroa E, Wann A, Ahfeldt T, Daheron L, Zhang F, Rubin LL, Peng LF, Chung RT, Musunuru K, Cowan CA. Cell Stem Cell. 2012 Dec 12. pii: S1934-5909(12)00645-5. doi: 10.1016/j.stem.2012.11.011. PubMed 23246482.
Backbone
  Vector backbone: pCRII-TOPO
  Backbone manufacturer: Invitrogen
  Backbone size w/o insert (bp): 3973
  Vector type: Bacterial Cloning
Growth in bacteria
  Bacterial resistance: Ampicillin and Kanamycin, 100 & 50 μg/mL
  Growth temperature: 37°C
  Growth strain: Top10
  Copy number: High Copy
Gene/Insert
  Gene/Insert name: I-AGAT
  Species: Synthetic
  Insert size (bp): 424
  Cloning method: TOPO Cloning
  Sequencing primers: 5′ T7; 3′ M13-rev
Terms and licenses: Academic/Nonprofit Terms; Industry Terms: Not Available to Industry
How to cite: I-AGAT was a gift from Chad Cowan & Kiran Musunuru (Addgene plasmid # 42998 ; http://n2t.net/addgene:42998 ; RRID:Addgene_42998)
