[The description below was written by a language model from this plasmid's Addgene catalogue record.]
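Description:
I-AGAT is a bacterial cloning plasmid built on the commercial pCRII-TOPO backbone (about 4 kb without insert), carrying a 424 bp synthetic insert introduced by TOPO cloning. It is a high-copy plasmid maintained in E. coli and carries both ampicillin and kanamycin resistance, so either marker or both can be used for selection. No feature table accompanies the record, so the exact layout of the backbone elements cannot be confirmed. The listed sequencing primers, T7 on the 5′ side and M13 reverse on the 3′ side, show that the insert lies between these standard priming sites in the cloning region.

The record does not describe the insert beyond its name, synthetic origin and size. The plasmid was deposited with a publication describing a TALEN genome-editing system for generating human stem cell-based disease models. In that context, the name and length suggest a pre-assembled block of four TALE repeat modules recognising the bases A, G, A and T, with the "I" prefix probably marking its position within an ordered assembly scheme. This reading is an inference, not something the catalogue fields state. The plasmid has no stated promoter driving the insert, no tags or reporters, and no mammalian expression elements. It is therefore best regarded as a storage and propagation vector for a library component, from which the fragment would be released or amplified and combined with other modules to build a full-length TALE DNA-binding array, rather than as a construct used directly in cells.
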