>Addgene plasmid #42998 | I-AGAT | depositor partial sequence | sequence record 58263 | I-AGAT sequence 424 bps
CGTCTCCTGACCCCAGAGCAGGTCGTGGCAATCGCCTCCAACATTGGCGGGAAACAGGCACTCGAGACTG
TCCAGCGCCTGCTTCCCGTGCTGTGCCAAGCGCACGGACTCACCCCAGAGCAGGTCGTGGCAATCGCGAG
CAATAACGGCGGAAAACAGGCTTTGGAAACGGTGCAGAGGCTCCTTCCAGTGCTGTGCCAAGCGCACGGC
CTCACCCCAGAGCAGGTCGTGGCAATCGCCTCCAACATTGGCGGGAAACAGGCACTCGAGACTGTCCAGC
GCCTGCTTCCCGTGCTGTGCCAAGCGCACGGATTAACCCCAGAGCAGGTCGTGGCCATTGCCTCGAATGG
AGGGGGCAAACAGGCGTTGGAAACCGTACAACGATTGCTGCCGGTGCTGTGCCAAGCGCACGGCTTAAGA
GACG
