>Addgene plasmid #42998 | I-AGAT | addgene partial sequence | sequence record 59964 | M13-F20 5'-TGTAAAACGACGGCCAGT-3'
CTATAGGGCGAATTGGGCCCTCTAGATGCATGCTCGAGCGGCCGCCAGTGTGATGGATATCTGCAGAATT
CGCCCTTATATAGATGCCGTCCTAGCGCGTCTCCTGACCCCAGAGCAGGTCGTGGCAATCGCCTCCAACA
TTGGCGGGAAACAGGCACTCGAGACTGTCCAGCGCCTGCTTCCCGTGCTGTGCCAAGCGCACGGACTCAC
CCCAGAGCAGGTCGTGGCAATCGCGAGCAATAACGGCGGAAAACAGGCTTTGGAAACGGTGCAGAGGCTC
CTTCCAGTGCTGTGCCAAGCGCACGGCCTCACCCCAGAGCAGGTCGTGGCAATCGCCTCCAACATTGGCG
GGAAACAGGCACTCGAGACTGTCCAGCGCCTGCTTCCCGTGCTGTGCCAAGCGCACGGATTAACCCCAGA
GCAGGTCGTGGCCATTGCCTCGAATGGAGGGGGCAAACAGGCGTTGGAAACCGTACAACGATTGCTGCCG
GTGCTGTGCCAAGCGCACGGCTTAAGAGACGTGGGCACAGGAAAGATACTTAAGGGCGAATTCCAGCACA
CTGGCGGCCGTTACTAGTGGATCCGAGCTCGGTACCAAGCTTGGCGTAATCATGGTCATAGCTGTTTCCT
GTGTGAAATTGTTATCCGCTCACAATTCCACACAACATACGAGCCGGAAGCATAAAGTGTAAAGCCTGGG
GTGCCTAATGAGTGAGCTAACTCACATTAATTGCGTTGCGCTCACTGCCCGCTTTCCAGTCGGGAAACCT
GTCGTGCCAGCTGCATTAATGAATCGGCCAACGCGCGGGGAGAGGCGGTTTGCGTATTGGGCGCTCTTCC
GCTTCCTCGCTCACTGACTC
